Addgene plasmid #205334: pBad33_ISClte2_reRNA
Purpose: Bacterial expression of ISClte2 TnpB and its reRNA
Depositing lab: Haoyi Wang. Depositing organization: Institute of Zoology, Chinese Academy of Sciences. Publication: Evolutionary mining and functional characterization of TnpB nucleases identify efficient miniature genome editors. Xiang G, Li Y, Sun J, Huo Y, Cao S, Cao Y, Guo Y, Yang L, Cai Y, Zhang YE, Wang H. Nat Biotechnol. 2023 Jun 29. doi: 10.1038/s41587-023-01857-x. PubMed 37386294.
Backbone
  Vector backbone: pBAD
  Vector type: Bacterial Expression
Growth in bacteria
  Bacterial resistance: Chloramphenicol, 25 μg/mL
  Growth temperature: 37°C
  Growth strain: DH5alpha
  Copy number: Low Copy
Gene/Insert
  Gene/Insert name: ISClte2 TnpB
  Species: Other
  Cloning method: Unknown
Terms and licenses: Academic/Nonprofit Terms; Industry Terms: Not Available to Industry
How to cite: pBad33_ISClte2_reRNA was a gift from Haoyi Wang (Addgene plasmid # 205334 ; http://n2t.net/addgene:205334 ; RRID:Addgene_205334)
