[The description below was written by a language model from this plasmid's Addgene catalogue record and pLannotate feature annotations shown in this document.]
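Description:
pBad33_ISClte2_reRNA is a 5.5 kb bacterial expression plasmid built on a pBAD33-type backbone. It produces the ISClte2 TnpB protein together with its guide RNA (reRNA, the right-end element RNA that directs TnpB to its DNA target) in E. coli. It replicates from a p15A origin, consistent with the catalogue's low-copy designation. This origin is compatible with ColE1-type plasmids, so a second plasmid can be carried in the same cell. Selection is by chloramphenicol through a cat gene with its own promoter. The annotation also picks up several backbone remnants: an M13 phage origin, truncated β-lactamase pieces with the AmpR promoter, short ColE1 and RSF origin fragments, an IS1 fragment and a tetracycline-resistance fragment. None of these appears to be an intact functional marker.

The feature table does not annotate the TnpB coding sequence or the reRNA themselves, and it shows no araC gene or araBAD promoter despite the pBAD name. Instead, two copies of the strong constitutive synthetic J23119 promoter are present. One lies at the start of the record, followed by about 1.2 kb of unannotated sequence. The second lies ahead of a shorter unannotated stretch that runs into the rrnB 5S/T1/T2 terminator region. This layout suggests two constitutive units, the longer gap holding the compact TnpB open reading frame and the shorter one the reRNA, but that assignment is an inference rather than something the record states. The source organism is listed only as "Other".

The plasmid comes from work mining and characterising TnpB nucleases as miniature RNA-guided genome editors. It is suited to testing the activity of this TnpB–reRNA pair in bacteria.
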