Features (pLannotate 1.2.2; 17 found; start..end, strand, type, name):
      1..19      +  promoter       tet promoter (fragment): E. coli promoter for tetracycline efflux protein gene
     21..54      +  promoter       J23119 promoter: bacterial promoter (Registry of Standard Biological Parts BBa J23119)
   1241..1275    +  promoter       J23119(SpeI) promoter: bacterial promoter (Registry of Standard Biological Parts BBa J23119) modified to end with an SpeI site
   1605..1720    +  ncRNA          5S rRNA: Accession: RF00001 - 5S ribosomal RNA
   1724..1810    +  terminator     rrnB T1 terminator: Escherichia coli rrnB; transcription terminator T1 from the E. coli rrnB gene
   1902..1929    +  terminator     rrnB T2 terminator: transcription terminator T2 from the E. coli rrnB gene
   1948..2039    +  promoter       AmpR promoter: bla
   2040..2159    +  CDS            AmpR (fragment): β-lactamase; bla; confers resistance to ampicillin, carbenicillin, and related antibiotics
   2160..2454    +  CDS            bla(M) (fragment): β-lactamase lacking the signal sequence; bla(M); allows cytosolic expression of β-lactamase
   2497..2877    +  rep_origin     M13 ori (sequence partly withheld): M13 bacteriophage origin of replication; arrow indicates direction of (+) strand synthesis
   3063..3296    +  rep_origin     ori (fragment): high-copy-number ColE1/pMB1/pBR322/pUC origin of replication
   3511..4167    -  CDS            cat: CAT_ECOLX - Experimental evidence at protein level: Swiss-Prot protein existence level 1. This enzyme is an effector of chloramphenicol resistance in bacteria. From Escherichia coli. This protein is used as a marker in many commonly used cloning vectors, such as pACYC184.
   4168..4270    -  promoter       cat promoter: promoter of the E. coli cat gene encoding chloramphenicol acetyltransferase
   4391..4534    +  mobile_element IS1 (fragment): prokaryotic transposable element IS1
   4653..4708    -  rep_origin     RSF ori (fragment): Plasmids containing the RSF 1030 origin of replication can be propagated in E. coli cells that contain additional plasmids with compatible origins.
   4796..5341    -  rep_origin     p15A ori: Plasmids containing the medium-copy-number p15A origin of replication can be propagated in E. coli cells that contain a second plasmid with the ColE1 origin.
   5378..5498    -  CDS            TcR (fragment): tetracycline efflux protein; tet; confers resistance to tetracycline
>Addgene plasmid #205334 | pBad33_ISClte2_reRNA | addgene full sequence | sequence record 411027 | Addgene NGS Result
TTGACAGCTTATCATCGATCTGACAGCTAGCTCAGTCCTAGGTATAATGCTAGCCCCGGGAAAAGATCTA
AAGAGGAGAAAGAATTCATGTGTCAACTGTTGGTGGTGCTCCACTTTCAGCAATTAAACAATATATTGAA
AATCAAAAAACATCACAAAGGAAATGATACTGTGCAATTAACCATTAAAATCAAATTAATACCAATGAAA
GAGCAAAAACTACATATTCAAGATACTTGTTTAGAATATATTAAAACTGTTAATGATATAGTATCACTAA
TGGTTGCTGAAAATAAAAGTCTTAAACTAACTTCAAAAGATATAATTGCTAATCTTCCAAGTGCTGTTAA
AAATCAAGCAATTAGAGATAGTAAAAGTGTATATTCTAAATATAAGAAAACTAAAATACAAAATTTTCTT
AAAAAACCTATGTGTATATGGAACAACCAAAACTATAGTATTGGTGAAAATTATATTGCTTTTCCAGTAA
TGATTAATGGTAAATCTAAAAAGATTAAAGTTAAAGCTATCATAGAACAATATCAAAAAGATTTATTAAC
CAATAAATTAGGTACTTTAAGAATAACTAAAAAAGCCAATAAATTAATGGCTCAAATTTCTATTGATGTA
GTAGAAAAAGAAAATGTAAACAATAAAGCTATGGGTATAGATTTGGGACTAAAAATACCTGCTGTTGCAG
TAACAGAAGATAAAAAAGTAAAATTCTTTGGCAATGGTAGGCAAAACAAATACATTAAAAGAAAATATAG
ATCATTAAGAAAAAAGTTAGGTAAAGCTAAAAAAATTAACAAAATAAAATCTATAAATGATAAAGAACAA
AGATATATGAAAGACCAAGACCACAAAATAAGTAGAGGAATAGTTAATTTTGCTATTCAAAATAATATTT
CCGTAATTAGATTAGAAAAACTAACTAATATCAGAAATACGGCAAAAACAAACCGTAAAAATGAAAAGAA
TTTGCATACTTGGTCATTCTATCGTCTAGCACAATACATTGAATATAAGGCACTTTTAGAAGGTATTAAA
ATTGAATATGTTAATCCATGTAATACATCTAAACAATGCCCTATTTGTGGCAAATTAAATACTGCTAAAG
ATAGAAAATATCAATGTTCATGTGGTTATAAAGCACATAGAGATTTGAATGCTTGTATTAATATAATTAA
TGCAACTGTTGTAGATGGTAATAGTCTACAAGCCGGATCCTGAGAGATCTTTGACAGCTAGCTCAGTCCT
AGGTATAATACTAGTGTGGTTATAAAGCACATAGAGATTTGAATGCTTGTATTAATATAATTAATGCAAC
TGTTGTAGATGGTAATAGTCTACAAGCCTAAGATACTATAGGTACTGTCTTAGGAAGGGTACTGGCATAC
CCTTAGCTTGAGGTCATACTGGACTATCAGAAATGAACTGTCCTTTAATCACTCAAGAATCCCCTAGATT
TATCTATGGGGAGTGTCAAGCTCGGAGATCATCATTGCGTTTTTTAAGCTTGGCTGTTTTGGCGGATGAG
AGAAGATTTTCAGCCTGATACAGATTAAATCAGAACGCAGAAGCGGTCTGATAAAACAGAATTTGCCTGG
CGGCAGTAGCGCGGTGGTCCCACCTGACCCCATGCCGAACTCAGAAGTGAAACGCCGTAGCGCCGATGGT
AGTGTGGGGTCTCCCCATGCGAGAGTAGGGAACTGCCAGGCATCAAATAAAACGAAAGGCTCAGTCGAAA
GACTGGGCCTTTCGTTTTATCTGTTGTTTGTCGGTGAACGCTCTCCTGAGTAGGACAAATCCGCCGGGAG
CGGATTTGAACGTTGCGAAGCAACGGCCCGGAGGGTGGCGGGCAGGACGCCCGCCATAAACTGCCAGGCA
TCAAATTAAGCAGAAGGCCATCCTGACGGATGGCCTTTTTGCGTTTCTACAAACTCTTTTGTTTATTTTT
CTAAATACATTCAAATATGTATCCGCTCATGAGACAATAACCCTGATAAATGCTTCAATAATATTGAAAA
AGGAAGAGTATGAGTATTCAACATTTCCGTGTCGCCCTTATTCCCTTTTTTGCGGCATTTTGCCTTCCTG
TTTTTGCTCACCCAGAAACGCTGGTGAAAGTAAAAGATGCTGAAGATCAGTTGGGTGCAGCAAACTATTA
ACTGGCGAACTACTTACTCTAGCTTCCCGGCAACAATTAATAGACTGGATGGAGGCGGATAAAGTTGCAG
GACCACTTCTGCGCTCGGCCCTTCCGGCTGGCTGGTTTATTGCTGATAAATCTGGAGCCGGTGAGCGTGG
GTCTCGCGGTATCATTGCAGCACTGGGGCCAGATGGTAAGCCCTCCCGTATCGTAGTTATCTACACGACG
GGGAGTCAGGCAACTATGGATGAACGAAATAGACAGATCGCTGAGATAGGTGCCTCACTGATTAAGCATT
GGTAACTGTCAGACCAAGTTTACTCATATATACTTTAGATTGATT
[125 nt withheld, positions 2496-2620]
C
[141 nt withheld, positions 2622-2762]
CCTTTGACGTTGGAGTCCACGTTCTTT
[37 nt withheld, positions 2790-2826]
ACCCTATCTCGGGCTATTCTTTTGATTTATAAGGGATTTTGCCGATTTCGGCCTATTGGTTAAAAAATGA
GCTGATTTAACAAAAATTTAACGCGAATTTTAACAAAATATTAACGTTTACAATTTAAAAGGATCTAGGT
GAAGATCCTTTTTGATAATCTCATGACCAAAATCCCTTAACGTGAGTTTTCGTTCCACTGAGCGTCAGAC
CCCGTAGAAAAGATCAAAGGATCTTCTTGAGATCCTTTTTTTCTGCGCGTAATCTGCTGCTTGCAAACAA
AAAAACCACCGCTACCAGCGGTGGTTTGTTTGCCGGATCAAGAGCTACCAACTCTTTTTCCGAAGGTAAC
TGGCTTCAGCAGAGCGCAGATACCAAATACTGTCCTTCTAGTGTAGCCGTAGTTAGGCCACCACTTCAAG
AACTCTGTAGCACCGCCTACATACCTCGCTCTGCTAATCCTGTTACCAGTCAGGCATTTGAGAAGCACAC
GGTCACACTGCTTCCGGTAGTCAATAAACCGGTAAACCAGCAATAGACATAAGCGGCTATTTAACGACCC
TGCCCTGAACCGACGACCGGGTCGAATTTGCTTTCGAATTTCTGCCATTCATCCGCTTATTATCACTTAT
TCAGGCGTAGCAACCAGGCGTTTAAGGGCACCAATAACTGCCTTAAAAAAATTACGCCCCGCCCTGCCAC
TCATCGCAGTACTGTTGTAATTCATTAAGCATTCTGCCGACATGGAAGCCATCACAAACGGCATGATGAA
CCTGAATCGCCAGCGGCATCAGCACCTTGTCGCCTTGCGTATAATATTTGCCCATGGTGAAAACGGGGGC
GAAGAAGTTGTCCATATTGGCCACGTTTAAATCAAAACTGGTGAAACTCACCCAGGGATTGGCTGAGACG
AAAAACATATTCTCAATAAACCCTTTAGGGAAATAGGCCAGGTTTTCACCGTAACACGCCACATCTTGCG
AATATATGTGTAGAAACTGCCGGAAATCGTCGTGGTATTCACTCCAGAGCGATGAAAACGTTTCAGTTTG
CTCATGGAAAACGGTGTAACAAGGGTGAACACTATCCCATATCACCAGCTCACCGTCTTTCATTGCCATA
CGGAACTCCGGATGAGCATTCATCAGGCGGGCAAGAATGTGAATAAAGGCCGGATAAAACTTGTGCTTAT
TTTTCTTTACGGTCTTTAAAAAGGCCGTAATATCCAGCTGAACGGTCTGGTTATAGGTACATTGAGCAAC
TGACTGAAATGCCTCAAAATGTTCTTTACGATGCCATTGGGATATATCAACGGTGGTATATCCAGTGATT
TTTTTCTCCATTTTAGCTTCCTTAGCTCCTGAAAATCTCGATAACTCAAAAAATACGCCCGGTAGTGATC
TTATTTCATTATGGTGAAAGTTGGAACCTCTTACGTGCCGATCAACGTCTCATTTTCGCCAAAAGTTGGC
CCAGGGCTTCCCGGTATCAACAGGGACACCAGGATTTATTTATTCTGCGAAGTGATCTTCCGTCACAGGT
ATTTATTCGGCGCAAAGTGCGTCGGGTGATGCTGCCAACTTACTGATTTAGTGTATGATGGTGTTTTTGA
GGTGCTCCAGTGGCTTCTGTTTCTATCAGCTGTCCCTCCTGTTCAGCTACTGACGGGGTGGTGCGTAACG
GCAAAAGCACCGCCGGACATCAGCGCTAGCGGAGTGTATACTGGCTTACTATGTTGGCACTGATGAGGGT
GTCAGTGAAGTGCTTCATGTGGCAGGAGAAAAAAGGCTGCACCGGTGCGTCAGCAGAATATGTGATACAG
GATATATTCCGCTTCCTCGCTCACTGACTCGCTACGCTCGGTCGTTCGACTGCGGCGAGCGGAAATGGCT
TACGAACGGGGCGGAGATTTCCTGGAAGATGCCAGGAAGATACTTAACAGGGAAGTGAGAGGGCCGCGGC
AAAGCCGTTTTTCCATAGGCTCCGCCCCCCTGACAAGCATCACGAAATCTGACGCTCAAATCAGTGGTGG
CGAAACCCGACAGGACTATAAAGATACCAGGCGTTTCCCCCTGGCGGCTCCCTCGTGCGCTCTCCTGTTC
CTGCCTTTCGGTTTACCGGTGTCATTCCGCTGTTATGGCCGCGTTTGTCTCATTCCACGCCTGACACTCA
GTTCCGGGTAGGCAGTTCGCTCCAAGCTGGACTGTATGCACGAACCCCCCGTTCAGTCCGACCGCTGCGC
CTTATCCGGTAACTATCGTCTTGAGTCCAACCCGGAAAGACATGCAAAAGCACCACTGGCAGCAGCCACT
GGTAATTGATTTAGAGGAGTTAGTCTTGAAGTCATGCGCCGGTTAAGGCTAAACTGAAAGGACAAGTTTT
GGTGACTGCGCTCCTCCAAGCCAGTTACCTCGGTTCAAAGAGTTGGTAGCTCAGAGAACCTTCGAAAAAC
CGCCCTGCAAGGCGGTTTTTTCGTTTTCAGAGCAAGAGATTACGCGCAGACCAAAACGATCTCAAGAAGA
TCATCTTATTAATCAGATAAAATATTTCTAGGCTCATGAGCCCGAAGTGGCGAGCCCGATCTTCCCCATC
GGTGATGTCGGCGATATAGGCGCCAGCAACCGCACCTGTGGCGCCGGTGATGCCGGCCACGATGCGTCCG
GCGTAGAGGATCTGCTCATGT
